>Addgene plasmid #128344 | pFB-U6-Chrnb3-gRNA-hSyn-mCherry-WPRE-SV40pA | depositor full sequence | sequence record 245827 | Full Sequence
G
[124 nt withheld, positions 2-125]
C
[91 nt withheld, positions 127-217]
A
[49 nt withheld, positions 219-267]
CCTTTGACGTTGGAGTCCACGTTCTTT
[37 nt withheld, positions 295-331]
ACCCTATCTCGGTCTATTCTTTTGATTTATAAGGGATTTTGCCGATTTCGGCCTATTGGTTAAAAAATGA
GCTGATTTAACAAAAATTTAACGCGAATTTTAACAAAATATTAACGTTTACAATTTCAGGTGGCACTTTT
CGGGGAAATGTGCGCGGAACCCCTATTTGTTTATTTTTCTAAATACATTCAAATATGTATCCGCTCATGA
GACAATAACCCTGATAAATGCTTCAATAATATTGAAAAAGGAAGAGTATGAGTATTCAACATTTCCGTGT
CGCCCTTATTCCCTTTTTTGCGGCATTTTGCCTTCCTGTTTTTGCTCACCCAGAAACGCTGGTGAAAGTA
AAAGATGCTGAAGATCAGTTGGGTGCACGAGTGGGTTACATCGAACTGGATCTCAACAGCGGTAAGATCC
TTGAGAGTTTTCGCCCCGAAGAACGTTTTCCAATGATGAGCACTTTTAAAGTTCTGCTATGTGGCGCGGT
ATTATCCCGTATTGACGCCGGGCAAGAGCAACTCGGTCGCCGCATACACTATTCTCAGAATGACTTGGTT
GAGTACTCACCAGTCACAGAAAAGCATCTTACGGATGGCATGACAGTAAGAGAATTATGCAGTGCTGCCA
TAACCATGAGTGATAACACTGCGGCCAACTTACTTCTGACAACGATCGGAGGACCGAAGGAGCTAACCGC
TTTTTTGCACAACATGGGGGATCATGTAACTCGCCTTGATCGTTGGGAACCGGAGCTGAATGAAGCCATA
CCAAACGACGAGCGTGACACCACGATGCCTGTAGCAATGGCAACAACGTTGCGCAAACTATTAACTGGCG
AACTACTTACTCTAGCTTCCCGGCAACAATTAATAGACTGGATGGAGGCGGATAAAGTTGCAGGACCACT
TCTGCGCTCGGCCCTTCCGGCTGGCTGGTTTATTGCTGATAAATCTGGAGCCGGTGAGCGTGGGTCTCGC
GGTATCATTGCAGCACTGGGGCCAGATGGTAAGCCCTCCCGTATCGTAGTTATCTACACGACGGGGAGTC
AGGCAACTATGGATGAACGAAATAGACAGATCGCTGAGATAGGTGCCTCACTGATTAAGCATTGGTAACT
GTCAGACCAAGTTTACTCATATATACTTTAGATTGATTTAAAACTTCATTTTTAATTTAAAAGGATCTAG
GTGAAGATCCTTTTTGATAATCTCATGACCAAAATCCCTTAACGTGAGTTTTCGTTCCACTGAGCGTCAG
ACCCCGTAGAAAAGATCAAAGGATCTTCTTGAGATCCTTTTTTTCTGCGCGTAATCTGCTGCTTGCAAAC
AAAAAAACCACCGCTACCAGCGGTGGTTTGTTTGCCGGATCAAGAGCTACCAACTCTTTTTCCGAAGGTA
ACTGGCTTCAGCAGAGCGCAGATACCAAATACTGTCCTTCTAGTGTAGCCGTAGTTAGGCCACCACTTCA
AGAACTCTGTAGCACCGCCTACATACCTCGCTCTGCTAATCCTGTTACCAGTGGCTGCTGCCAGTGGCGA
TAAGTCGTGTCTTACCGGGTTGGACTCAAGACGATAGTTACCGGATAAGGCGCAGCGGTCGGGCTGAACG
GGGGGTTCGTGCACACAGCCCAGCTTGGAGCGAACGACCTACACCGAACTGAGATACCTACAGCGTGAGC
ATTGAGAAAGCGCCACGCTTCCCGAAGGGAGAAAGGCGGACAGGTATCCGGTAAGCGGCAGGGTCGGAAC
AGGAGAGCGCACGAGGGAGCTTCCAGGGGGAAACGCCTGGTATCTTTATAGTCCTGTCGGGTTTCGCCAC
CTCTGACTTGAGCGTCGATTTTTGTGATGCTCGTCAGGGGGGCGGAGCCTATGGAAAAACGCCAGCAACG
CGGCCTTTTTACGGTTCCTGGCCTTTTGCTGGCCTTTTGCTCACATGTTCTTTCCTGCGTTATCCCCTGA
TTCTGTGGATAACCGTATTACCGCCTTTGAGTGAGCTGATACCGCTCGCCGCAGCCGAACGACCGAGCGC
AGCGAGTCAGTGAGCGAGGAAGCGGAAGAGCGCCTGATGCGGTATTTTCTCCTTACGCATCTGTGCGGTA
TTTCACACCGCAGACCAGCCGCGTAACCTGGCAAAATCGGTTACGGTTGAGTAATAAATGGATGCCCTGC
GTAAGCGGGTGTGGGCGGACAATAAAGTCTTAAACTGAACAAAATAGATCTAAACTATGACAATAAAGTC
TTAAACTAGACAGAATAGTTGTAAACTGAAATCAGTCCAGTTATGCTGTGAAAAAGCATACTGGACTTTT
GTTATGGCTAAAGCAAACTCTTCATTTTCTGAAGTGCAAATTGCCCGTCGTATTAAAGAGGGGCGTGGCC
AAGGGCATGGTAAAGACTATATTCGCGGCGTTGTGACAATTTACCGAACAACTCCGCGGCCGGGAAGCCG
ATCTCGGCTTGAACGAATTGTTAGGTGGCGGTACTTGGGTCGATATCAAAGTGCATCACTTCTTCCCGTA
TGCCCAACTTTGTATAGAGAGCCACTGCGGGATCGTCACCGTAATCTGCTTGCACGTAGATCACATAAGC
ACCAAGCGCGTTGGCCTCATGCTTGAGGAGATTGATGAGCGCGGTGGCAATGCCCTGCCTCCGGTGCTCG
CCGGAGACTGCGAGATCATAGATATAGATCTCACTACGCGGCTGCTCAAACCTGGGCAGAACGTAAGCCG
CGAGAGCGCCAACAACCGCTTCTTGGTCGAAGGCAGCAAGCGCGATGAATGTCTTACTACGGAGCAAGTT
CCCGAGGTAATCGGAGTCCGGCTGATGTTGGGAGTAGGTGGCTACGTCTCCGAACTCACGACCGAAAAGA
TCAAGAGCAGCCCGCATGGATTTGACTTGGTCAGGGCCGAGCCTACATGTGCGAATGATGCCCATACTTG
AGCCACCTAACTTTGTTTTAGGGCGACTGCCCTGCTGCGTAACATCGTTGCTGCTGCGTAACATCGTTGC
TGCTCCATAACATCAAACATCGACCCACGGCGTAACGCGCTTGCTGCTTGGATGCCCGAGGCATAGACTG
TACAAAAAAACAGTCATAACAAGCCATGAAAACCGCCACTGCGCCGTTACCACCGCTGCGTTCGGTCAAG
GTTCTGGACCAGTTGCGTGAGCGCATACGCTACTTGCATTACAGTTTACGAACCGAACAGGCTTATGTCA
ACTGGGTTCGTGCCTTCATCCGTTTCCACGGTGTGCGTCACCCGGCAACCTTGGGCAGCAGCGAAGTCGA
GGCATTTCTGTCCTGGCTGGCGAACGAGCGCAAGGTTTCGGTCTCCACGCATCGTCAGGCATTGGCGGCC
TTGCTGTTCTTCTACGGCAAGGTGCTGTGCACGGATCTGCCCTGGCTTCAGGAGATCGGAAGACCTCGGC
CGTCGCGGCGCTTGCCGGTGGTGCTGACCCCGGATGAAGTGGTTCGCATCCTCGGTTTTCTGGAAGGCGA
GCATCGTTTGTTCGCCCAGGACTCTAGCTATAGTTCTAGTGGTTGGCTACATTATTGAAGCATTTATCAG
GGTTATTGTCTCAGAGCATGCCTGCAGGCAGCTGCGCGCTCGCTCGCTCACTGAGGCCGCCCGGGCAAAG
CCCGGGCGTCGGGCGACCTTTGGTCGCCCGGCCTCAGTGAGCGAGCGAGCGCGCAGAGAGGGAGTGGCCA
ACTCCATCACTAGGGGTTCCTGCGGCCGCACGCGTCCCCTTCACCGAGGGCCTATTTCCCATGATTCCTT
CATATTTGCATATACGATACAAGGCTGTTAGAGAGATAATTGGAATTAATTTGACTGTAAACACAAAGAT
ATTAGTACAAAATACGTGACGTAGAAAGTAATAATTTCTTGGGTAGTTTGCAGTTTTAAAATTATGTTTT
AAAATGGACTATCATATGCTTACCGTAACTTGAAAGTATTTCGATTTCTTGGCTTTATATATCTTGTGGA
AAGGACGAAACCACTGCGGGACTCAGCTCAGGTTTTAGAGCTAGAAATAGCAAGTTAAAATAAGGCTAGT
CCGTTATCAACTTGAAAAAGTGGCACCGAGTCGGTGCTTTTTTACTAGTTCTAGACTGCAGAGGGCCCTG
CGTATGAGTGCAAGTGGGTTTTAGGACCAGGATGAGGCGGGGTGGGGGTGCCTACCTGACGACCGACCCC
GACCCACTGGACAAGCACCCAACCCCCATTCCCCAAATTGCGCATCCCCTATCAGAGAGGGGGAGGGGAA
ACAGGATGCGGCGAGGCGCGTGCGCACTGCCAGCTTCAGCACCGCGGACAGTGCCTTCGCCCCCGCCTGG
CGGCGCGCGCCACCGCCGCCTCAGCACTGAAGGCGCGCTGACGTCACTCGCCGGTCCCCCGCAAACTCCC
CTTCCCGGCCACCTTGGTCGCGTCCGCGCCGCCGCCGGCCCAGCCGGACCGCACCACGCGAGGCGCGAGA
TAGGGGGGCACGGGCGCGACCATCTGCGCTGCGGCGCCGGCGACTCAGCGCTGCCTCAGTCTGCGGTGGG
CAGCGGAGGAGTCGTGTCGTGCCTGAGAGCGCAGTCGAGAATTCCACCGGTTCGAACAGGTAAGCGCCCC
TAAAATCCCTTTGGCACAATGTGTCCTGAGGGGAGAGGCAGCGACCTGTAGATGGGACGGGGGCACTAAC
CCTCAGGGTTTGGGGTTCTGAATGTGAGTATCGCCATGTAAGCCCAGTATTTGGCCAATCTCAGAAAGCT
CCTGGCTCCCTGGAGGATGGAGAGAGAAAAACAAACAGCTCCTGGAGCAGGGAGAGTGCTGGCCTCTTGC
TCTCCGGCTCCCTCTGTTGCCCTCTGGTTTCTCCCCAGGTTGAATTCGATATCGGATCCGCCACCATGGT
GAGCAAGGGCGAGGAGGATAACATGGCCATCATCAAGGAGTTCATGCGCTTCAAGGTGCACATGGAGGGC
TCCGTGAACGGCCACGAGTTCGAGATCGAGGGCGAGGGCGAGGGCCGCCCCTACGAGGGCACCCAGACCG
CCAAGCTGAAGGTGACCAAGGGTGGCCCCCTGCCCTTCGCCTGGGACATCCTGTCCCCTCAGTTCATGTA
CGGCTCCAAGGCCTACGTGAAGCACCCCGCCGACATCCCCGACTACTTGAAGCTGTCCTTCCCCGAGGGC
TTCAAGTGGGAGCGCGTGATGAACTTCGAGGACGGCGGCGTGGTGACCGTGACCCAGGACTCCTCCCTGC
AGGACGGCGAGTTCATCTACAAGGTGAAGCTGCGCGGCACCAACTTCCCCTCCGACGGCCCCGTAATGCA
GAAGAAGACCATGGGCTGGGAGGCCTCCTCCGAGCGGATGTACCCCGAGGACGGCGCCCTGAAGGGCGAG
ATCAAGCAGAGGCTGAAGCTGAAGGACGGCGGCCACTACGACGCTGAGGTCAAGACCACCTACAAGGCCA
AGAAGCCCGTGCAGCTGCCCGGCGCCTACAACGTCAACATCAAGTTGGACATCACCTCCCACAACGAGGA
CTACACCATCGTGGAACAGTACGAACGCGCCGAGGGCCGCCACTCCACCGGCGGCATGGACGAGCTGTAC
AAGTAACTCGAGAATCAACCTCTGGATTACAAAATTTGTGAAAGATTGACTGGTATTCTTAACTATGTTG
CTCCTTTTACGCTATGTGGATACGCTGCTTTAATGCCTTTGTATCATGCTATTGCTTCCCGTATGGCTTT
CATTTTCTCCTCCTTGTATAAATCCTGGTTGCTGTCTCTTTATGAGGAGTTGTGGCCCGTTGTCAGGCAA
CGTGGCGTGGTGTGCACTGTGTTTGCTGACGCAACCCCCACTGGTTGGGGCATTGCCACCACCTGTCAGC
TCCTTTCCGGGACTTTCGCTTTCCCCCTCCCTATTGCCACGGCGGAACTCATCGCCGCCTGCCTTGCCCG
CTGCTGGACAGGGGCTCGGCTGTTGGGCACTGACAATTCCGTGGTGTTGTCGGGGAAGCTGACGTCCTTT
CCATGGCTGCTCGCCTGTGTTGCCACCTGGATTCTGCGCGGGACGTCCTTCTGCTACGTCCCTTCGGCCC
TCAATCCAGCGGACCTTCCTTCCCGCGGCCTGCTGCCGGCTCTGCGGCCTCTTCCGCGTCTTCGCCTCCG
CCCTCAGACGAGTCGGATCTCCCTTTGGGCCGCCTCCCCGCGGTACCCAATTCGCCCTATAGTGAGTCGT
ATTACGCGCGCAGCGGCCGACCATGGCCCAACTTGTTTATTGCAGCTTATAATGGTTACAAATAAAGCAA
TAGCATCACAAATTTCACAAATAAAGCATTTTTTTCACTGCATTCTAGTTGTGGTTTGTCCAAACTCATC
AATGTATCTTATCATGTCTGGATCTCCGGACCACGTGCGGACCGAGCGGCCGCAGGAACCCCTAGTGATG
GAGTTGGCCACTCCCTCTCTGCGCGCTCGCTCGCTCACTGAGGCCGGGCGACCAAAGGTCGCCCGACGCC
CGGGCTTTGCCCGGGCGGCCTCAGTGAGCGAGCGAGCGCGCAGCTGCCTGCAGGAAGCTGTAAGCTTGTC
GAGAAGTACTAGAGGATCATAATCAGCCATACCACATTTGTAGAGGTTTTACTTGCTTTAAAAAACCTCC
CACACCTCCCCCTGAACCTGAAACATAAAATGAATGCAATTGTTGTTGTTAACTTGTTTATTGCAGCTTA
TAATGGTTACAAATAAAGCAATAGCATCACAAATTTCACAAATAAAGCATTTTTTTCACTGCATTCTAGT
TGTGGTTTGTCCAAACTCATCAATGTATCTTATCATGTCTGGATCTGATCACTGATATCGCCTAGGAGAT
CCGAACCAGATAAGTGAAATCTAGTTCCAAACTATTTTGTCATTTTTAATTTTCGTATTAGCTTACGACG
CTACACCCAGTTCCCATCTATTTTGTCACTCTTCCCTAAATAATCCTTAAAAACTCCATTTCCACCCCTC
CCAGTTCCCAACTATTTTGTCCGCCCACAGCGGGGCATTTTTCTTCCTGTTATGTTTTTAATCAAACATC
CTGCCAACTCCATGTGACAAACCGTCATCTTCGGCTACTTTTTCTCTGTCACAGAATGAAAATTTTTCTG
TCATCTCTTCGTTATTAATGTTTGTAATTGACTGAATATCAACGCTTATTTGCAGCCTGAATGGCGAATG
Features (pLannotate 1.2.2; 23 found; start..end, strand, type, name):
      2..457     +  rep_origin     f1 ori (sequence partly withheld): f1 bacteriophage origin of replication; arrow indicates direction of (+) strand synthesis
    484..588     +  promoter       AmpR promoter: bla
    589..1449    +  CDS            AmpR: β-lactamase; bla; confers resistance to ampicillin, carbenicillin, and related antibiotics
   1620..2208    +  rep_origin     ori: high-copy-number ColE1/pMB1/pBR322/pUC origin of replication
   2394..2443    -  misc_feature   bom (fragment): basis of mobility region from pBR322
   2511..2735    -  mobile_element Tn7R: mini-Tn7 element (right end of the Tn7 transposon) Tn7
   2802..3335    -  CDS            GmR: gentamycin acetyltransferase; aacC1; confers resistance to gentamycin
   3524..3552    -  promoter       Pc promoter: intI1 (promoter lies within the coding sequence); class 1 integron promoter
   3530..3877    -  CDS            YPR2_ECOLX (fragment): Protein predicted: Swiss-Prot protein existence level 4. From Escherichia coli.
   3882..3914    -  promoter       AmpR promoter (fragment): bla
   3922..4062    -  repeat_region  AAV2 ITR: inverted terminal repeat of adeno-associated virus serotype 2 inverted
   4087..4327    +  promoter       U6 promoter: RNA polymerase III promoter for human U6 snRNA
   4353..4428    +  misc_RNA       gRNA scaffold: guide RNA scaffold for the Streptococcus pyogenes CRISPR/Cas9 system
   4468..4915    +  promoter       hSyn promoter: human synapsin I promoter; confers neuron-specific expression (Kügler et al., 2003)
   5227..5934    +  CDS            mCherry: mCherry is a basic (constitutively fluorescent) red fluorescent protein published in 2004, derived from Discosoma sp.. It is reported to be a very rapidly-maturing monomer with low acid sensitivity.
   5944..6532    +  misc_feature   WPRE: woodchuck hepatitis virus posttranscriptional regulatory element
   6547..6565    -  promoter       T7 promoter: promoter for bacteriophage T7 RNA polymerase
   6591..6725    +  polyA_signal   SV40 poly(A) signal: SV40 polyadenylation signal
   6755..6895    +  repeat_region  AAV2 ITR: inverted terminal repeat of adeno-associated virus serotype 2 inverted
   6926..7009    +  CDS            large T antigen (fragment): large T antigen from SV40 (simian virus 40)
   7032..7166    +  polyA_signal   SV40 poly(A) signal: SV40 polyadenylation signal
   7195..7360    -  mobile_element Tn7L: mini-Tn7 element (left end of the Tn7 transposon) Tn7
   7523..7539    +  CDS            lacZα (fragment): LacZα fragment of β-galactosidase; lacZ fragment
