[The description below was written by a language model from this plasmid's Addgene catalogue record and pLannotate feature annotations shown in this document.]
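Description:
pFB-U6-Chrnb3-gRNA-hSyn-mCherry-WPRE-SV40pA is a 7,541-nt AAV genome plasmid that delivers a CRISPR guide RNA against mouse Chrnb3, the gene for the nicotinic acetylcholine receptor β3 subunit, with the aim of producing loss-of-function indels. The catalogue lists the backbone as the MLM3636 guide-expression vector and the vector type as mammalian expression/CRISPR. The annotated sequence, however, shows a pFastBac-style architecture, consistent with the "pFB" prefix. Mini-Tn7 left and right ends flank a gentamicin resistance gene and the whole AAV cassette. This is the layout used for transposition into a baculovirus bacmid, which would allow AAV production in insect cells, although the record does not state that route. In E. coli the plasmid replicates from a high-copy ColE1/pUC origin and is selected with ampicillin through β-lactamase. An f1 origin is also present.

Two AAV2 inverted terminal repeats define the packaged genome, which contains two independent expression units. In the first, a human U6 RNA polymerase III promoter drives the Chrnb3 spacer, cloned via BsmBI and fused to the Streptococcus pyogenes Cas9 guide scaffold. In the second, the human synapsin I promoter drives mCherry in neurons, with a WPRE to enhance transcript expression and an SV40 polyadenylation signal to terminate it. The red reporter therefore marks transduced neurons that also carry the guide. No Cas9 coding sequence is annotated, so the nuclease has to come from elsewhere, for example a second vector or a Cas9-expressing animal. The associated publication describes gene-editing vectors for studying nicotinic receptors in cholinergic transmission, which fits use of this construct for neuron-targeted Chrnb3 knockout in mouse brain.
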