Addgene plasmid #128344: pFB-U6-Chrnb3-gRNA-hSyn-mCherry-WPRE-SV40pA
Purpose: pAAV encoding gRNA sequence for loss-of-function indels
Depositing lab: Ryan Drenan. Depositing organization: Northwestern University. Publication: Gene editing vectors for studying nicotinic acetylcholine receptors in cholinergic transmission. Peng C, Yan Y, Kim VJ, Engle SE, Berry JN, McIntosh JM, Neve RL, Drenan RM. Eur J Neurosci. 2018 May 19. doi: 10.1111/ejn.13957. PubMed 29779223.
Backbone
  Vector backbone: MLM3636
  Backbone manufacturer: Keith Joung (Addgene plasmid #43860)
  Vector type: Mammalian Expression, CRISPR
Growth in bacteria
  Bacterial resistance: Ampicillin, 100 μg/mL
  Growth temperature: 37°C
  Growth strain: DH5alpha
  Copy number: Unknown
Gene/Insert
  Gene/Insert name: Chrnb3
  gRNA/shRNA sequence: CACTGCGGGACTCAGCTCAG
  Species: M. musculus (mouse)
  Entrez Gene: Chrnb3 (a.k.a. 5730417K16Rik, Acrb3)
  Cloning method: Restriction Enzyme; 5′ cloning site BsmBI (unknown if destroyed); 3′ cloning site Unknown (unknown if destroyed)
Terms and licenses: Academic/Nonprofit Terms; Industry Terms: Not Available to Industry
How to cite: pFB-U6-Chrnb3-gRNA-hSyn-mCherry-WPRE-SV40pA was a gift from Ryan Drenan (Addgene plasmid # 128344 ; http://n2t.net/addgene:128344 ; RRID:Addgene_128344)
