>Addgene plasmid #128344 | pFB-U6-Chrnb3-gRNA-hSyn-mCherry-WPRE-SV40pA | addgene partial sequence | sequence record 250830 | Addgene Partial NGS Result
TATAATGAGGCCGGGCGACCAAAGGTCGCCCGACGCCCGGGCTTTGCCCGGGCGGCCTCAGTGAGCGAGC
GAGCGCGCAGCTGCCTGCAGGTCTGAGACAATAACCCTGATAAATGCTTCAATAATGTAAGCTCTAGGAG
ATCCGAACCAGATAAGTGAAATCTAGTTCCAAACTATTTTGTCATTTTTAATTTTCGTATTAGCTTACGA
CGCTACACCCAGTTCCCATCTATTTTGTCACTCTTCCCTAAATAATCCTTAAAAACTCCATTTCCACCCC
TCCCAGTTCCCAACTATTTTGTCCGCCCACAGCGGGGCATTTTTCTTCCTGTTATGTTTTTAATCAAACA
TCCTGCCAACTCCATGTGACAAACCGTCATCTTCGGCTACTTTTTCTCTGTCACAGAATGAAAATTTTTC
TGTCATCTCTTCGTTATTAATGTTTGTAATTGACTGAATATCAACGCTTATTTGCAGCCTGAATGGCGAA
TGGG
[124 nt withheld, positions 495-618]
C
[91 nt withheld, positions 620-710]
A
[49 nt withheld, positions 712-760]
CCTTTGACGTTGGAGTCCACGTTCTT
[37 nt withheld, positions 787-823]
ACCCTATCTCGGTCTATTCTTTTGATTTATAAGGGATTTTGCCGATTTCGGCCTATTGGTTAAAAAATGA
GCTGATTTAACAAAAATTTAACGCGAATTTTAACAAAATATTAACGCTTACAATTTAGGTGGCACTTTTC
GGGGAAATGTGCGCGGAACCCCTATTTGTTTATTTTTCTAAATACATTCAAATATGTATCCGCTCATGAG
ACAATAACCCTGATAAATGCTTCAATAATATTGAAAAAGGAAGAGTATGAGTATTCAACATTTCCGTGTC
GCCCTTATTCCCTTTTTTGCGGCATTTTGCCTTCCTGTTTTTGCTCACCCAGAAACGCTGGTGAAAGTAA
AAGATGCTGAAGATCAGTTGGGTGCACGAGTGGGTTACATCGAACTGGATCTCAACAGCGGTAAGATCCT
TGAGAGTTTTCGCCCCGAAGAACGTTTTCCAATGATGAGCACTTTTAAAGTTCTGCTATGTGGCGCGGTA
TTATCCCGTATTGACGCCGGGCAAGAGCAACTCGGTCGCCGCATACACTATTCTCAGAATGACTTGGTTG
AGTACTCACCAGTCACAGAAAAGCATCTTACGGATGGCATGACAGTAAGAGAATTATGCAGTGCTGCCAT
AACCATGAGTGATAACACTGCGGCCAACTTACTTCTGACAACGATCGGAGGACCGAAGGAGCTAACCGCT
TTTTTGCACAACATGGGGGATCATGTAACTCGCCTTGATCGTTGGGAACCGGAGCTGAATGAAGCCATAC
CAAACGACGAGCGTGACACCACGATGCCTGTAGCAATGGCAACAACGTTGCGCAAACTATTAACTGGCGA
ACTACTTACTCTAGCTTCCCGGCAACAATTAATAGACTGGATGGAGGCGGATAAAGTTGCAGGACCACTT
CTGCGCTCGGCCCTTCCGGCTGGCTGGTTTATTGCTGATAAATCTGGAGCCGGTGAGCGTGGGTCTCGCG
GTATCATTGCAGCACTGGGGCCAGATGGTAAGCCCTCCCGTATCGTAGTTATCTACACGACGGGGAGTCA
GGCAACTATGGATGAACGAAATAGACAGATCGCTGAGATAGGTGCCTCACTGATTAAGCATTGGTAACTG
TCAGACCAAGTTTACTCATATATACTTTAGATTGATTTAAAACTTCATTTTTAATTTAAAAGGATCTAGG
TGAAGATCCTTTTTGATAATCTCATGACCAAAATCCCTTAACGTGAGTTTTCGTTCCACTGAGCGTCAGA
CCCCGTAGAAAAGATCAAAGGATCTTCTTGAGATCCTTTTTTTCTGCGCGTAATCTGCTGCTTGCAAACA
AAAAAACCACCGCTACCAGCGGTGGTTTGTTTGCCGGATCAAGAGCTACCAACTCTTTTTCCGAAGGTAA
CTGGCTTCAGCAGAGCGCAGATACCAAATACTGTTCTTCTAGTGTAGCCGTAGTTAGGCCACCACTTCAA
GAACTCTGTAGCACCGCCTACATACCTCGCTCTGCTAATCCTGTTACCAGTGGCTGCTGCCAGTGGCGAT
AAGTCGTGTCTTACCGGGTTGGACTCAAGACGATAGTTACCGGATAAGGCGCAGCGGTCGGGCTGAACGG
GGGGTTCGTGCACACAGCCCAGCTTGGAGCGAACGACCTACACCGAACTGAGATACCTACAGCGTGAGCT
ATGAGAAAGCGCCACGCTTCCCGAAGGGAGAAAGGCGGACAGGTATCCGGTAAGCGGCAGGGTCGGAACA
GGAGAGCGCACGAGGGAGCTTCCAGGGGGAAACGCCTGGTATCTTTATAGTCCTGTCGGGTTTCGCCACC
TCTGACTTGAGCGTCGATTTTTGTGATGCTCGTCAGGGGGGCGGAGCCTATGGAAAAACGCCAGCAACGC
GGCCTTTTTACGGTTCCTGGCCTTTTGCTGGCCTTTTGCTCACATGTTCTTTCCTGCGTTATCCCCTGAT
TCTGTGGATAACCGTATTACCGCCTTTGAGTGAGCTGATACCGCTCGCCGCAGCCGAACGACCGAGCGCA
GCGAGTCAGTGAGCGAGGAAGCGGAAGAGCGCCTGATGCGGTATTTTCTCCTTACGCATCTGTGCGGTAT
TTCACACCGCATAGACCAGCCGCGTAACCTGGCAAAATCGGTTACGGTTGAGTAATAAATGGATGCCCTG
CGTAAGCGGGTGTGGGCGGACAATAAAGTCTTAAACTGAACAAAATAGATCTAAACTATGACAATAAAGT
CTTAAACTAGACAGAATAGTTGTAAACTGAAATCAGTCCAGTTATGCTGTGAAAAAGCATACTGGACTTT
TGTTATGGCTAAAGCAAACTCTTCATTTTCTGAAGTGCAAATTGCCCGTCGTATTAAAGAGGGGCGTGGC
CAAGGGCATGGTAAAGACTATATTCGCGGCGTTGTGACAATTTACCGAACAACTCCGCGGCCGGGAAGCC
GATCTCGGCTTGAACGAATTGTTAGGTGGCGGTACTTGGGTCGATATCAAAGTGCATCACTTCTTCCCGT
ATGCCCAACTTTGTATAGAGAGCCACTGCGGGATCGTCACCGTAATCTGCTTGCACGTAGATCACATAAG
CACCAAGCGCGTTGGCCTCATGCTTGAGGAGATTGATGAGCGCGGTGGCAATGCCCTGCCTCCGGTGCTC
GCCGGAGACTGCGAGATCATAGATATAGATCTCACTACGCGGCTGCTCAAACTTGGGCAGAACGTAAGCC
GCGAGAGCGCCAACAACCGCTTCTTGGTCGAAGGCAGCAAGCGCGATGAATGTCTTACTACGGAGCAAGT
TCCCGAGGTAATCGGAGTCCGGCTGATGTTGGGAGTAGGTGGCTACGTCTCCGAACTCACGACCGAAAAG
ATCAAGAGCAGCCCGCATGGATTTGACTTGGTCAGGGCCGAGCCTACATGTGCGAATGATGCCCATACTT
GAGCCACCTAACTTTGTTTTAGGGCGACTGCCCTGCTGCGTAACATCGTTGCTGCTCCATAACATCAAAC
ATCGACCCACGGCGTAACGCGCTTGCTGCTTGGATGCCCGAGGCATAGACTGTACAAAAAAACAGTCATA
ACAAGCCATGAAAACCGCCACTGCGCCGTTACCACCGCTGCGTTCGGTCAAGGTTCTGGACCAGTTGCGT
GAGCGCATACGCTACTTGCATTACAGTTTACGAACCGAACAGGCTTATGTCAACTGGGTTCGTGCCTTCA
TCCGTTTCCACGGTGTGCGTCACCCGGCAACCTTGGGCAGCAGCGAAGTCGAGGCATTTCTGTCCTGGCT
GGCGAACGAGCGCAAGGTTTCGGTCTCCACGCATCGTCAGGCATTGGCGGCCTTGCTGTTCTTCTACGGC
AAGGTGCTGTGCACGGATCTGCCCTGGCTTCAGGAGATCGGAAGACCTCGGCCGTCGCGGCGCTTGCCGG
TGGTGCTGACCCCGGATGAAGTGGTTCGCATCCTCGGTTTTCTGGAAGGCGAGCATCGTTTGTTCGCCCA
GGACTCTAGCTATAGTTCTAGTGGTTGGCTACAGCTTGCATGCNTNNATCAGGGTTATTGTCTCAGACCT
GCAGGCAGCTGCGCGCTCGCTCGCTCACTGAGGCCGCCCGGGCAAAGCCCGGGCGTCGGGCGACCTTTGG
TCGCCCGGCCTCAGTGAGCGAGCGAGCGCGCAGAGAGGGAGTGGCCAACTCCATCACTAGGGGTTCCTGC
GGCCGCACGCGTCCCCTTCACCGAGGGCCTATTTCCCATGATTCCTTCATATTTGCATATACGATACAAG
GCTGTTAGAGAGATAATTGGAATTAATTTGACTGTAAACACAAAGATATTAGTACAAAATACGTGACGTA
GAAAGTAATAATTTCTTGGGTAGTTTGCAGTTTTAAAATTATGTTTTAAAATGGACTATCATATGCTTAC
CGTAACTTGAAAGTATTTCGATTTCTTGGCTTTATATATCTTGTGGAAAGGACGAAACCACTGCGGGACT
CAGCTCAGGTTTTAGAGCTAGAAATAGCAAGTTAAAATAAGGCTAGTCCGTTATCAACTTGAAAAAGTGG
CACCGAGTCGGTGCTTTTTTACTAGTTCTAGACTGCAGAGGGCCCTGCGTATGAGTGCAAGTGGGTTTTA
GGACCAGGATGAGGCGGGGTGGGGGTGCCTACCTGACGACCGACCCCGACCCACTGGACAAGCACCCAAC
CCCCATTCCCCAAATTGCGCATCCCCTATCAGAGAGGGGGAGGGGAAACAGGATGCGGCGAGGCGCGTGC
GCACTGCCAGCTTCAGCACCGCGGACAGTGCCTTCGCCCCCGCCTGGCGGCGCGCGCCACCGCCGCCTCA
GCACTGAAGGCGCGCTGACGTCACTCGCCGGTCCCCCGCAAACTCCCCTTCCCGGCCACCTTGGTCGCGT
CCGCGCCGCCGCCGGCCCAGCCGGACCGCACCACGCGAGGCGCGAGATAGGGGGGCACGGGCGCGACCAT
CTGCGCTGCGGCGCCGGCGACTCAGCGCTGCCTCAGTCTGCGGTGGGCAGCGGAGGAGTCGTGTCGTGCC
TGAGAGCGCAGTCGAATTCAAGCTGCTAGCTAGTACCGGTTCGAACAGGTAAGCGCCCCTAAAATCCCTT
TGGGCACAATGTGTCCTGAGGGGAGAGGCAGCGACCTGTAGATGGGACGGGGGCACTAACCCTCAGGTTT
GGGGCTTCTGAATGTGAGTATCGCCATGTAAGCCCAGTATTTGGCCAATCTCAGAAAGCTCCTGGTCCCT
GGAGGGATGGAGAGAGAAAAACAAACAGCTCCTGGAGCAGGGAGAGTGCTGGCCTCTTGCTCTCCGGCTC
CCTCTGTTGCCCTCTGGTTTCTCCCCAGGTTGAATTCGATATCGGATCCGCCACCATGGTGAGCAAGGGC
GAGGAGGATAACATGGCCATCATCAAGGAGTTCATGCGCTTCAAGGTGCACATGGAGGGCTCCGTGAACG
GCCACGAGTTCGAGATCGAGGGCGAGGGCGAGGGCCGCCCCTACGAGGGCACCCAGACCGCCAAGCTGAA
GGTGACCAAGGGTGGCCCCCTGCCCTTCGCCTGGGACATCCTGTCCCCTCAGTTCATGTACGGCTCCAAG
GCCTACGTGAAGCACCCCGCCGACATCCCCGACTACTTGAAGCTGTCCTTCCCCGAGGGCTTCAAGTGGG
AGCGCGTGATGAACTTCGAGGACGGCGGCGTGGTGACCGTGACCCAGGACTCCTCCCTGCAGGACGGCGA
GTTCATCTACAAGGTGAAGCTGCGCGGCACCAACTTCCCCTCCGACGGCCCCGTAATGCAGAAGAAGACC
ATGGGCTGGGAGGCCTCCTCCGAGCGGATGTACCCCGAGGACGGCGCCCTGAAGGGCGAGATCAAGCAGA
GGCTGAAGCTGAAGGACGGCGGCCACTACGACGCTGAGGTCAAGACCACCTACAAGGCCAAGAAGCCCGT
GCAGCTGCCCGGCGCCTACAACGTCAACATCAAGTTGGACATCACCTCCCACAACGAGGACTACACCATC
GTGGAACAGTACGAACGCGCCGAGGGCCGCCACTCCACCGGCGGCATGGACGAGCTGTACAAGTAACTCG
AGAATCAACCTCTGGATTACAAAATTTGTGAAAGATTGACTGGTATTCTTAACTATGTTGCTCCTTTTAC
GCTATGTGGATACGCTGCTTTAATGCCTTTGTATCATGCTATTGCTTCCCGTATGGCTTTCATTTTCTCC
TCCTTGTATAAATCCTGGTTGCTGTCTCTTTATGAGGAGTTGTGGCCCGTTGTCAGGCAACGTGGCGTGG
TGTGCACTGTGTTTGCTGACGCAACCCCCACTGGTTGGGGCATTGCCACCACCTGTCAGCTCCTTTCCGG
GACTTTCGCTTTCCCCCTCCCTATTGCCACGGCGGAACTCATCGCCGCCTGCCTTGCCCGCTGCTGGACA
GGGGCTCGGCTGTTGGGCACTGACAATTCCGTGGTGTTGTCGGGGAAGCTGACGTCCTTTCCATGGCTGC
TCGCCTGTGTTGCCACCTGGATTCTGCGCGGGACGTCCTTCTGCTACGTCCCTTCGGCCCTCAATCCAGC
GGACCTTCCTTCCCGCGGCCTGCTGCCGGCTCTGCGGCCTCTTCCGCGTCTTCGCCTCCGCCCTCAGACG
AGTCGGATCTCCCTTTGGGCCGCCTCCCCGCGGTACCCAATTCGCCCTATAGTGAGTCGTATTACGCGCG
CAGCGGCCGACCATGGCCCAACTTGTTTATTGCAGCTTATAATGGTTACAAATAAAGCAATAGCATCACA
AATTTCACAAATAAAGCATTTTTTTCACTGCATTCTAGTTGTGGTTTGTCCAAACTCATCAATGTATCTT
ATCATGTCTGGATCTCCGGACACGTGCGGACCGAGCGGCCGCAGGAACCCCTAGTGATGGAGTTGGCCAC
TCCCTCTCTGCGCGCTCGCTCGCTCACTGAGGCCGCCCGGGCTTTGCCCGGGCGGCCTCAGTGAGCGAGC
GAGCGCGCAGCTGCCTGCAGGCATGCAAGCTGTAGCCAACCACTAGAACTATAGCTAGAGTCCTGGGCGA
ACAAACGATGCTCGCCTTCCAGAAAACCGAGGATGCGAACCACTTCATCCGGGGTCAGCACCA
